>Addgene plasmid #229765 | pmMBD2∆N∆CC-G pc5089 | addgene full sequence | sequence record 458271 | Addgene NGS Result
TTGAGATCCTTTTTTTCTGCGCGTAATCTGCTGCTTGCAAACAAAAAAACCACCGCTACCAGCGGTGGTT
TGTTTGCCGGATCAAGAGCTACCAACTCTTTTTCCGAAGGTAACTGGCTTCAGCAGAGCGCAGATACCAA
ATACTGTTCTTCTAGTGTAGCCGTAGTTAGGCCACCACTTCAAGAACTCTGTAGCACCGCCTACATACCT
CGCTCTGCTAATCCTGTTACCAGTGGCTGCTGCCAGTGGCGATAAGTCGTGTCTTACCGGGTTGGACTCA
AGACGATAGTTACCGGATAAGGCGCAGCGGTCGGGCTGAACGGGGGGTTCGTGCACACAGCCCAGCTTGG
AGCGAACGACCTACACCGAACTGAGATACCTACAGCGTGAGCTATGAGAAAGCGCCACGCTTCCCGAAGG
GAGAAAGGCGGACAGGTATCCGGTAAGCGGCAGGGTCGGAACAGGAGAGCGCACGAGGGAGCTTCCAGGG
GGAAACGCCTGGTATCTTTATAGTCCTGTCGGGTTTCGCCACCTCTGACTTGAGCGTCGATTTTTGTGAT
GCTCGTCAGGGGGGCGGAGCCTATGGAAAAACGCCAGCAACGCGGCCTTTTTACGGTTCCTGGCCTTTTG
CTGGCCTTTTGCTCACATGTTCTTTCCTGCGTTATCCCCTGATTCTGTGGATAACCGTATTACCGCCATG
CATTAGTTATTAATAGTAATCAATTACGGGGTCATTAGTTCATAGCCCATATATGGAGTTCCGCGTTACA
TAACTTACGGTAAATGGCCCGCCTGGCTGACCGCCCAACGACCCCCGCCCATTGACGTCAATAATGACGT
ATGTTCCCATAGTAACGCCAATAGGGACTTTCCATTGACGTCAATGGGTGGAGTATTTACGGTAAACTGC
CCACTTGGCAGTACATCAAGTGTATCATATGCCAAGTACGCCCCCTATTGACGTCAATGACGGTAAATGG
CCCGCCTGGCATTATGCCCAGTACATGACCTTATGGGACTTTCCTACTTGGCAGTACATCTACGTATTAG
TCATCGCTATTACCATGGTGATGCGGTTTTGGCAGTACATCAATGGGCGTGGATAGCGGTTTGACTCACG
GGGATTTCCAAGTCTCCACCCCATTGACGTCAATGGGAGTTTGTTTTGGCACCAAAATCAACGGGACTTT
CCAAAATGTCGTAACAACTCCGCCCCATTGACGCAAATGGGCGGTAGGCGTGTACGGTGGGAGGTCTATA
TAAGCAGAGCTGGTTTAGTGAACCGTCAGATCCGCTAGCGCTACCGGACTCAGATCTCGAGCTCAAGCTT
CGAATTCTGCAGTCGACGCCATGGACTGCCCGGCCCTCCCCCCCGGATGGAAGAAGGAGGAAGTGATCCG
AAAATCAGGGCTCAGTGCTGGCAAGAGCGATGTCTACTACTTCAGTCCAAGTGGTAAGAAGTTCAGAAGT
AAACCTCAGCTGGCAAGATACCTGGGAAATGCTGTTGACCTTAGCAGTTTTGACTTCAGGACCGGCAAGA
TGATGCCTAGTAAATTACAGAAGAACAAGCAGAGACTCCGGAATGACCCCCTCAATCAGAACAAGGGTAA
ACCAGACCTGAACACAACATTGCCAATTAGACAAACTGCATCAATTTTCAAGCAACCAGTAACCAAATTC
ACGAACCACCCGAGCAATAAGGTGAAGTCAGACCCCCAGCGGATGAATGAACAACCACGTCAGCTTTTCT
GGGAGAAGAGGCTACAAGGACTTAGCGCATCAGATGTAACAGAACAAATTATAAAAACCATGGAGCTACC
TAAAGGTCTTCAAGGAGTCGGTCCAGGTAGCAATGACGAGACCCTTCTGTCTGCTGTGGCCAGTGCTTTA
CACACAAGCTCTGCGCCCATCACAGGACAAGTCTCTGCTGCCGTGGAAAAGAACCCTGCTGTTTGGCTTA
ACACATCTCAACCCCTCTGCCGGGCTGCGGACACGGAGGAAGTAGACATTGACATGGACGATGGAGATGA
GGCGTGCGGCCGCGCCATGGTGAGCAAGGGCGAGGAGCTGTTCACCGGGGTGGTGCCCATCCTGGTCGAG
CTGGACGGCGACGTAAACGGCCACAAGTTCAGCGTGTCCGGCGAGGGCGAGGGCGATGCCACCTACGGCA
AGCTGACCCTGAAGTTCATCTGCACCACCGGCAAGCTGCCCGTGCCCTGGCCCACCCTCGTGACCACCCT
GACCTACGGCGTGCAGTGCTTCAGCCGCTACCCCGACCACATGAAGCAGCACGACTTCTTCAAGTCCGCC
ATGCCCGAAGGCTACGTCCAGGAGCGCACCATCTTCTTCAAGGACGACGGCAACTACAAGACCCGCGCCG
AGGTGAAGTTCGAGGGCGACACCCTGGTGAACCGCATCGAGCTGAAGGGCATCGACTTCAAGGAGGACGG
CAACATCCTGGGGCACAAGCTGGAGTACAACTACAACAGCCACAACGTCTATATCATGGCCGACAAGCAG
AAGAACGGCATCAAGGTGAACTTCAAGATCCGCCACAACATCGAGGACGGCAGCGTGCAGCTCGCCGACC
ACTACCAGCAGAACACCCCCATCGGCGACGGCCCCGTGCTGCTGCCCGACAACCACTACCTGAGCACCCA
GTCCGCCCTGAGCAAAGACCCCAACGAGAAGCGCGATCACATGGTCCTGCTGGAGTTCGTGACCGCCGCC
GGGATCACTCTCGGCATGGACGAGCTGTACAAGTAAAGCGGCCGCGACTCTAGATCATAATCAGCCATAC
CACATTTGTAGAGGTTTTACTTGCTTTAAAAAACCTCCCACACCTCCCCCTGAACCTGAAACATAAAATG
AATGCAATTGTTGTTGTTAACTTGTTTATTGCAGCTTATAATGGTTACAAATAAAGCAATAGCATCACAA
ATTTCACAAATAAAGCATTTTTTTCACTGCATTCTAGTTGTGGTTTGTCCAAACTCATCAATGTATCTTA
AGGCGTAAATTGTAAGCGTTAATATTTTGTTAAAATTCGCGTTAAATTTTTGTTAAATCAGCTCATTTTT
TAACCAATAGGCCGAAATCGGCAAAATCCCTTATAAATCAAAAGAATAGACCGAGATAGGGT
[37 nt withheld, positions 3143-3179]
AAAGAACGTGGACTCCAACGTCAAAGG
[49 nt withheld, positions 3207-3255]
T
[91 nt withheld, positions 3257-3347]
G
[124 nt withheld, positions 3349-3472]
CAGGTGGCACTTTTCGGGGAAATGTGCGCGGAACCCCTATTTGTTTATTTTTCTAAATACATTCAAATAT
GTATCCGCTCATGAGACAATAACCCTGATAAATGCTTCAATAATATTGAAAAAGGAAGAGTCCTGAGGCG
GAAAGAACCAGCTGTGGAATGTGTGTCAGTTAGGGTGTGGAAAGTCCCCAGGCTCCCCAGCAGGCAGAAG
TATGCAAAGCATGCATCTCAATTAGTCAGCAACCAGGTGTGGAAAGTCCCCAGGCTCCCCAGCAGGCAGA
AGTATGCAAAGCATGCATCTCAATTAGTCAGCAACCATAGTCCCGCCCCTAACTCCGCCCATCCCGCCCC
TAACTCCGCCCAGTTCCGCCCATTCTCCGCCCCATGGCTGACTAATTTTTTTTATTTATGCAGAGGCCGA
GGCCGCCTCGGCCTCTGAGCTATTCCAGAAGTAGTGAGGAGGCTTTTTTGGAGGCCTAGGCTTTTGCAAA
GATCGATCAAGAGACAGGATGAGGATCGTTTCGCATGATTGAACAAGATGGATTGCACGCAGGTTCTCCG
GCCGCTTGGGTGGAGAGGCTATTCGGCTATGACTGGGCACAACAGACAATCGGCTGCTCTGATGCCGCCG
TGTTCCGGCTGTCAGCGCAGGGGCGCCCGGTTCTTTTTGTCAAGACCGACCTGTCCGGTGCCCTGAATGA
ACTGCAAGACGAGGCAGCGCGGCTATCGTGGCTGGCCACGACGGGCGTTCCTTGCGCAGCTGTGCTCGAC
GTTGTCACTGAAGCGGGAAGGGACTGGCTGCTATTGGGCGAAGTGCCGGGGCAGGATCTCCTGTCATCTC
ACCTTGCTCCTGCCGAGAAAGTATCCATCATGGCTGATGCAATGCGGCGGCTGCATACGCTTGATCCGGC
TACCTGCCCATTCGACCACCAAGCGAAACATCGCATCGAGCGAGCACGTACTCGGATGGAAGCCGGTCTT
GTCGATCAGGATGATCTGGACGAAGAGCATCAGGGGCTCGCGCCAGCCGAACTGTTCGCCAGGCTCAAGG
CGAGCATGCCCGACGGCGAGGATCTCGTCGTGACCCATGGCGATGCCTGCTTGCCGAATATCATGGTGGA
AAATGGCCGCTTTTCTGGATTCATCGACTGTGGCCGGCTGGGTGTGGCGGACCGCTATCAGGACATAGCG
TTGGCTACCCGTGATATTGCTGAAGAGCTTGGCGGCGAATGGGCTGACCGCTTCCTCGTGCTTTACGGTA
TCGCCGCTCCCGATTCGCAGCGCATCGCCTTCTATCGCCTTCTTGACGAGTTCTTCTGAGCGGGACTCTG
GGGTTCGAAATGACCGACCAAGCGACGCCCAACCTGCCATCACGAGATTTCGATTCCACCGCCGCCTTCT
ATGAAAGGTTGGGCTTCGGAATCGTTTTCCGGGACGCCGGCTGGATGATCCTCCAGCGCGGGGATCTCAT
GCTGGAGTTCTTCGCCCACCCTAGGGGGAGGCTAACTGAAACACGGAAGGAGACAATACCGGAAGGAACC
CGCGCTATGACGGCAATAAAAAGACAGAATAAAACGCACGGTGTTGGGTCGTTTGTTCATAAACGCGGGG
TTCGGTCCCAGGGCTGGCACTCTGTCGATACCCCACCGAGACCCCATTGGGGCCAATACGCCCGCGTTTC
TTCCTTTTCCCCACCCCACCCCCCAAGTTCGGGTGAAGGCCCAGGGCTCGCAGCCAACGTCGGGGCGGCA
GGCCCTGCCATAGCCTCAGGTTACTCATATATACTTTAGATTGATTTAAAACTTCATTTTTAATTTAAAA
GGATCTAGGTGAAGATCCTTTTTGATAATCTCATGACCAAAATCCCTTAACGTGAGTTTTCGTTCCACTG
AGCGTCAGACCCCGTAGAAAAGATCAAAGGATCTTC
Features (pLannotate 1.2.2; 15 found; start..end, strand, type, name):
      1..589     +  rep_origin     ori: high-copy-number ColE1/pMB1/pBR322/pUC origin of replication
    764..1067    +  enhancer       CMV enhancer: human cytomegalovirus immediate early enhancer
   1068..1271    +  promoter       CMV promoter: human cytomegalovirus (CMV) immediate early promoter
   1294..1348    +  misc_feature   MCS (fragment): multiple cloning site
   1354..2010    +  CDS            MBD3 (fragment): MBD3_HUMAN - Experimental evidence at protein level: Swiss-Prot protein existence level 1. Acts as transcriptional repressor and plays a role in gene silencing. Does not bind to DNA by itself (PubMed:12124384). Binds to DNA with a preference for sites containing methylated CpG dinucleotides (in vitro). Binds to a lesser degree DNA containing unmethylated CpG dinucleotides (PubMed:24307175). Recruits histone deacetylases and DNA methyltransferases. From Homo sapiens (Human).
   2047..2766    +  CDS            EGFP: the original enhanced GFP (Yang et al., 1996) mammalian codon-optimized
   2783..2866    +  CDS            large T antigen (fragment): large T antigen from SV40 (simian virus 40)
   2889..3010    +  polyA_signal   SV40 poly(A) signal: SV40 polyadenylation signal
   3044..3472    -  rep_origin     f1 ori (sequence partly withheld): f1 bacteriophage origin of replication; arrow indicates direction of (+) strand synthesis
   3499..3603    +  promoter       AmpR promoter: bla
   3605..3962    +  promoter       SV40 promoter: SV40 enhancer and early promoter
   3997..4791    +  CDS            NeoR/KanR: aminoglycoside phosphotransferase from Tn5; aph(3')-II (or nptII); confers resistance to neomycin, kanamycin, and G418 (Geneticin®)
   4812..4964    +  CDS            ble (fragment): BLE_KLEPN - Experimental evidence at protein level: Swiss-Prot protein existence level 1. Binding protein with a strong affinity to the bleomycin family of antibiotics. Binds to CL990; an antimitotic-antibiotic compound. From Klebsiella pneumoniae.
   5023..5070    +  polyA_signal   HSV TK poly(A) signal: herpes simplex virus thymidine kinase polyadenylation signal (Cole and Stacy, 1985)
   5161..5177    -  polyA_signal   bGH poly(A) signal (fragment): bovine growth hormone polyadenylation signal
