[The description below was written by a language model from this plasmid's Addgene catalogue record and pLannotate feature annotations shown in this document.]
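Description:
pmMBD2∆N∆CC-G pc5089 is a mammalian expression plasmid encoding a truncated mouse MBD2 (methyl-CpG binding domain protein 2) fused at its C-terminus to GFP. It derives from the depositing lab's own full-length construct, pmMBD2.2G, and its layout resembles an EGFP-N-type backbone. A high-copy ColE1/pUC origin supports propagation in E. coli, and an f1 origin is also present. A single NeoR/KanR (Tn5 aminoglycoside phosphotransferase) gene provides selection in both hosts. A bacterial bla-type promoter drives it for kanamycin resistance, and the SV40 enhancer/early promoter drives it for G418 selection of transfected mammalian cells. This cassette ends in an HSV TK polyadenylation signal. The catalogue lists a total size of 5499 bp, whereas the sequenced record is 5,398 nt.

The expression cassette uses the human CMV immediate-early enhancer and promoter, followed by a remnant of a multiple cloning site. Next comes the roughly 660 bp MBD2 open reading frame, then EGFP and an SV40 poly(A) signal. The encoded protein lacks the N-terminal region (amino acids 1–152) and the coiled-coil domain (amino acids 363–396). The automated annotation labels this coding region as a fragment of human MBD3. This most likely reflects homology between the related MBD family members, and the catalogue entry identifies the insert as mouse Mbd2. The short hits to large T antigen, ble and the bGH poly(A) signal appear to be small backbone fragments rather than functional elements.

The construct allows live-cell or fixed-cell visualisation of a domain-deletion mutant of MBD2. According to the associated publication title, it belongs to work on MBD2 as a phase-separation scaffold for heterochromatin compartmentalisation. It would presumably be compared with full-length and other deletion variants to assess what the deleted regions contribute.
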