Addgene plasmid #229765: pmMBD2∆N∆CC-G pc5089
Purpose: Mammalian expression plasmid of MBD2∆N∆CC. Protein is lacking the coiled coil domain: aa 363-396 and the N-terminus: aa 1-152. C-terminal tagged to GFP.
Depositing lab: Cristina Cardoso. Depositing organization: Technische Universitaet Darmstadt. Publication: Heterochromatome wide analyses reveal MBD2 as a phase separation scaffold for heterochromatin compartmentalization and composition. Zhang H, Ugur E, Hake C, Romero H, Arroyo M, Mahmoud M, Lermyte F, Leonhardt H, Cardoso MC. Nucleic Acids Res. 2025 Nov 26;53(22):gkaf1380. doi: 10.1093/nar/gkaf1380. PubMed 41416523.
Backbone
  Vector backbone: pmMBD2.2G (pc2068)
  Backbone manufacturer: Cardoso lab
  Total vector size (bp): 5499
  Vector type: Mammalian Expression
  Selectable markers: Neomycin (select with G418)
Growth in bacteria
  Bacterial resistance: Kanamycin, 50 μg/mL
  Growth temperature: 37°C
  Growth strain: DH5alpha
  Copy number: Unknown
Gene/Insert
  Gene/Insert name: MBD2
  Species: M. musculus (mouse)
  Insert size (bp): 660
  Entrez Gene: Mbd2 (a.k.a. MBD2a)
  Promoter: CMV
  Tag / fusion protein: GFP (C terminal on insert)
  Cloning method: Other
  Sequencing primers: 5′ CGGGCTGCGGACACGGAG; 3′ GCAGAGGGGTTGAGATGTGTTAAGC
Terms and licenses: Academic/Nonprofit Terms; Industry Terms: Not Available to Industry
How to cite: pmMBD2∆N∆CC-G pc5089 was a gift from Cristina Cardoso (Addgene plasmid # 229765 ; http://n2t.net/addgene:229765 ; RRID:Addgene_229765)
